Addgene plasmid #142262: TFORF0424
Purpose: Lentiviral vector for overexpressing transcription factor ORFs with unique 24-bp barcodes. Barcodes facilitate identification of transcription factors in pooled screens.
Depositing lab: Feng Zhang. Depositing organization: Broad Institute. Publication: A transcription factor atlas of directed differentiation. Joung J, Ma S, Tay T, Geiger-Schuller KR, Kirchgatterer PC, Verdine VK, Guo B, Arias-Garcia MA, Allen WE, Singh A, Kuksenko O, Abudayyeh OO, Gootenberg JS, Fu Z, Macrae RK, Buenrostro JD, Regev A, Zhang F. Cell. 2023 Jan 5;186(1):209-229.e26. doi: 10.1016/j.cell.2022.11.026. PubMed 36608654.
Backbone
  Vector backbone: pLX_TRC317
  Backbone manufacturer: Broad Institute Genetic Perturbation Platform
  Backbone size w/o insert (bp): 8264
  Vector type: Mammalian Expression, Lentiviral
  Selectable markers: Puromycin
Growth in bacteria
  Bacterial resistance: Ampicillin, 100 μg/mL
  Growth temperature: 30°C
  Growth strain: NEB Stable
  Copy number: High Copy
Gene/Insert
  Gene/Insert name: PBX3
  Species: H. sapiens (human)
  Insert size (bp): 1406
  Entrez Gene: PBX3
  Promoter: EF1a
  Cloning method: Unknown
  Sequencing primers: 5′ GGGTGGAGACTGAAGTTAGGCCAG; 3′ CACATAGCGTAAAAGGAGCAACATAG
Terms and licenses: Academic/Nonprofit Terms; Industry Terms: Not Available to Industry
Depositor comments: NM_006195,ENST00000373489 . The transcription factor ORF portion of this plasmid was synthesized by Genewiz. Please test multiple small colonies in case of plasmid recombination. To make this collection available in a timely manner, a portion of this collection was not fully sequenced by Addgene. If an Addgene verified full plasmid sequence is not available, please contact us prior to placing an order to request the full sequence.
How to cite: TFORF0424 was a gift from Feng Zhang (Addgene plasmid # 142262 ; http://n2t.net/addgene:142262 ; RRID:Addgene_142262)
