[The description below was written by a language model from this plasmid's Addgene catalogue record and pLannotate feature annotations shown in this document.]
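Description:
TFORF0424 is a third-generation-style, self-inactivating lentiviral expression plasmid built on the pLX_TRC317 backbone and carrying the human transcription factor PBX3 as its open reading frame. It belongs to a barcoded transcription factor ORF collection in which each clone has a unique 24-bp barcode, so that the factor delivered to a given cell can be identified by sequencing in pooled overexpression screens such as directed-differentiation screens. In bacteria the plasmid is maintained through a high-copy ColE1/pUC-type origin and selected with ampicillin via the β-lactamase gene. An f1 origin and residual lac, T7 and T3 cloning-vector elements are also present in the backbone. The depositor notes that the plasmid can recombine, which is a common issue for LTR-containing vectors.

The viral genome is transcribed from an RSV promoter fused to a truncated HIV-1 5' LTR. This is followed by the Ψ packaging signal with a partial gag sequence, the Rev response element for nuclear export of the full-length RNA, and a cPPT/CTS element that aids nuclear import of the reverse-transcribed genome. Two expression units lie within the provirus. An SV40 early promoter drives puromycin N-acetyltransferase for selection of transduced mammalian cells, and downstream the strong constitutive EF-1α promoter drives the PBX3 coding sequence. A WPRE after the ORF enhances transcript stability and expression, and the ΔU3 3' LTR inactivates LTR promoter activity after integration. An SV40 polyadenylation signal sits beyond the 3' LTR. The barcode is not annotated in the feature table; a short U6 promoter fragment between the ORF and the WPRE is annotated, but the record does not state its function.
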