Features (pLannotate 1.2.2; 31 found; start..end, strand, type, name):
      5..231     +  promoter       RSV promoter: Rous sarcoma virus enhancer/promoter
    232..412     +  LTR            5' LTR (truncated): truncated 5' long terminal repeat (LTR) from HIV-1
    459..584     +  misc_feature   HIV-1 Ψ: packaging signal of human immunodeficiency virus type 1
    568..931     +  CDS            HIV-1 gag (fragment): gag protein from human immunodeficiency virus 1; gag
   1077..1310    +  misc_feature   RRE: The Rev response element (RRE) of HIV-1 allows for Rev-dependent mRNA export from the nucleus to the cytoplasm.
   1687..1713    +  CDS            Rev (fragment): human immunodeficiency virus 1 (HIV-1) Rev protein; rev; enhances nuclear export of unspliced and incompletely spliced viral mRNAs
   1720..1743    +  promoter       SV40 promoter (fragment): SV40 early promoter
   1744..1815    +  promoter       SV40 promoter (fragment): SV40 enhancer and early promoter
   1839..1974    +  rep_origin     SV40 ori: SV40 origin of replication
   2020..2616    +  CDS            PuroR (fragment): puromycin N-acetyltransferase; pac from Streptomyces; confers resistance to puromycin
   2665..2782    +  misc_feature   cPPT/CTS: central polypurine tract and central termination sequence of HIV-1
   2847..2913    +  CDS            small t antigen (fragment): SV40 (simian virus 40) small t antigen
   2920..4098    +  promoter       EF-1α promoter: strong constitutive promoter for human elongation factor EF-1α
   4115..5416    +  CDS            PBX3: PBX3_HUMAN - Experimental evidence at protein level: Swiss-Prot protein existence level 1. Transcriptional activator that binds the sequence 5'- ATCAATCAA-3'. From Homo sapiens (Human).
   5432..5485    +  promoter       U6 promoter (fragment): RNA polymerase III promoter for human U6 snRNA
   5527..6115    +  misc_feature   WPRE: woodchuck hepatitis virus posttranscriptional regulatory element
   6166..6185    +  misc_feature   cPPT/CTS (fragment): central polypurine tract and central termination sequence of HIV-1
   6187..6420    +  LTR            3' LTR (ΔU3): self-inactivating 3' long terminal repeat (LTR) from HIV-1
   6498..6619    +  polyA_signal   SV40 poly(A) signal: SV40 polyadenylation signal
   6659..6794    +  rep_origin     SV40 ori: SV40 origin of replication
   6815..6833    -  promoter       T7 promoter: promoter for bacteriophage T7 RNA polymerase
   6841..6996    +  CDS            lacZα (fragment): LacZα fragment of β-galactosidase; lacZ fragment
   7001..7429    +  rep_origin     f1 ori (sequence partly withheld): f1 bacteriophage origin of replication; arrow indicates direction of (+) strand synthesis
   7482..7586    +  promoter       AmpR promoter: bla
   7587..8447    +  CDS            AmpR: β-lactamase; bla; confers resistance to ampicillin, carbenicillin, and related antibiotics
   8618..9206    +  rep_origin     ori: high-copy-number ColE1/pMB1/pBR322/pUC origin of replication
   9389..9481    +  CDS            lacI (fragment): lac repressor; lacI; The lac repressor binds to the lac operator to inhibit transcription in E. coli. This inhibition can be relieved by adding lactose or isopropyl-β-D-thiogalactopyranoside (IPTG).
   9494..9515    +  protein_bind   CAP binding site: CAP binding activates transcription in the presence of cAMP. E. coli catabolite activator protein
   9530..9560    +  promoter       lac promoter: promoter for the E. coli lac operon
   9568..9584    +  protein_bind   lac operator: The lac repressor binds to the lac operator to inhibit transcription in E. coli. This inhibition can be relieved by adding lactose or isopropyl-β-D-thiogalactopyranoside (IPTG). lac repressor encoded by lacI
   9629..9647    +  promoter       T3 promoter: promoter for bacteriophage T3 RNA polymerase
>Addgene plasmid #142262 | TFORF0424 | addgene full sequence | sequence record 454955 | Addgene NGS Result
TTAATGTAGTCTTATGCAATACTCTTGTAGTCTTGCAACATGGTAACGATGAGTTAGCAACATGCCTTAC
AAGGAGAGAAAAAGCACCGTGCATGCCGATTGGTGGAAGTAAGGTGGTACGATCGTGCCTTATTAGGAAG
GCAACAGACGGGTCTGACATGGATTGGACGAACCACTGAATTGCCGCATTGCAGAGATATTGTATTTAAG
TGCCTAGCTCGATACATAAACGGGTCTCTCTGGTTAGACCAGATCTGAGCCTGGGAGCTCTCTGGCTAAC
TAGGGAACCCACTGCTTAAGCCTCAATAAAGCTTGCCTTGAGTGCTTCAAGTAGTGTGTGCCCGTCTGTT
GTGTGACTCTGGTAACTAGAGATCCCTCAGACCCTTTTAGTCAGTGTGGAAAATCTCTAGCAGTGGCGCC
CGAACAGGGACTTGAAAGCGAAAGGGAAACCAGAGGAGCTCTCTCGACGCAGGACTCGGCTTGCTGAAGC
GCGCACGGCAAGAGGCGAGGGGCGGCGACTGGTGAGTACGCCAAAAATTTTGACTAGCGGAGGCTAGAAG
GAGAGAGATGGGTGCGAGAGCGTCAGTATTAAGCGGGGGAGAATTAGATCGCGATGGGAAAAAATTCGGT
TAAGGCCAGGGGGAAAGAAAAAATATAAATTAAAACATATAGTATGGGCAAGCAGGGAGCTAGAACGATT
CGCAGTTAATCCTGGCCTGTTAGAAACATCAGAAGGCTGTAGACAAATACTGGGACAGCTACAACCATCC
CTTCAGACAGGATCAGAAGAACTTAGATCATTATATAATACAGTAGCAACCCTCTATTGTGTGCATCAAA
GGATAGAGATAAAAGACACCAAGGAAGCTTTAGACAAGATAGAGGAAGAGCAAAACAAAAGTAAGACCAC
CGCACAGCAAGCGGCCGCTGATCTTCAGACCTGGAGGAGGAGATATGAGGGACAATTGGAGAAGTGAATT
ATATAAATATAAAGTAGTAAAAATTGAACCATTAGGAGTAGCACCCACCAAGGCAAAGAGAAGAGTGGTG
CAGAGAGAAAAAAGAGCAGTGGGAATAGGAGCTTTGTTCCTTGGGTTCTTGGGAGCAGCAGGAAGCACTA
TGGGCGCAGCGTCAATGACGCTGACGGTACAGGCCAGACAATTATTGTCTGGTATAGTGCAGCAGCAGAA
CAATTTGCTGAGGGCTATTGAGGCGCAACAGCATCTGTTGCAACTCACAGTCTGGGGCATCAAGCAGCTC
CAGGCAAGAATCCTGGCTGTGGAAAGATACCTAAAGGATCAACAGCTCCTGGGGATTTGGGGTTGCTCTG
GAAAACTCATTTGCACCACTGCTGTGCCTTGGAATGCTAGTTGGAGTAATAAATCTCTGGAACAGATTTG
GAATCACACGACCTGGATGGAGTGGGACAGAGAAATTAACAATTACACAAGCTTAATACACTCCTTAATT
GAAGAATCGCAAAACCAGCAAGAAAAGAATGAACAAGAATTATTGGAATTAGATAAATGGGCAAGTTTGT
GGAATTGGTTTAACATAACAAATTGGCTGTGGTATATAAAATTATTCATAATGATAGTAGGAGGCTTGGT
AGGTTTAAGAATAGTTTTTGCTGTACTTTCTATAGTGAATAGAGTTAGGCAGGGATATTCACCATTATCG
TTTCAGACCCACCTCCCAACCCCGAGGGGACCCATGCATTGCATCTCAATTAGTCAGCAACCAGGTGTGG
AAAGTCCCCAGGCTCCCCAGCAGGCAGAAGTATGCAAAGCATGCGTCTCAATTAGTCAGCAACCATAGTC
CCGCCCCTAACTCCGCCCATCCCGCCCCTAACTCCGCCCAGTTCCGCCCATTCTCCGCCCCATGGCTGAC
TAATTTTTTTTATTTATGCAGAGGCCGAGGCCGCCTCGGCCTCTGAGCTATTCCAGAAGTAGTGAGGAGG
CTTTTTTGGAGGCCTAGGCTTTTGCAAAAAGCTTTCTAGAGGTACCACCGGAGCTTACCATGACCGAGTA
CAAGCCCACGGTGCGCCTCGCCACCCGCGACGACGTCCCCAGGGCCGTACGCACCCTCGCCGCCGCGTTC
GCCGACTACCCCGCCACGCGCCACACCGTCGATCCGGACCGCCACATCGAGCGGGTCACCGAGCTGCAAG
AACTCTTCCTCACGCGCGTCGGGCTCGACATCGGCAAGGTGTGGGTCGCGGACGACGGCGCCGCCGTGGC
GGTCTGGACCACGCCGGAGAGCGTCGAAGCGGGGGCGGTGTTCGCCGAGATCGGCCCGCGCATGGCCGAG
TTGAGCGGTTCCCGGCTGGCCGCGCAGCAACAGATGGAAGGCCTCCTGGCGCCGCACCGGCCCAAGGAGC
CCGCGTGGTTCCTGGCCACCGTCGGCGTCTCGCCCGACCACCAGGGCAAGGGTCTGGGCAGCGCCGTCGT
GCTCCCCGGAGTGGAGGCGGCCGAGCGCGCCGGGGTGCCCGCCTTCCTGGAGACCTCCGCGCCCCGCAAC
CTCCCCTTCTACGAGCGGCTCGGCTTCACCGTCACCGCCGACGTCGAGGTGCCCGAAGGACCGCGCACCT
GGTGCATGACCCGCAAGCCCGGTGCCAGTTAACGAATTCTAGATCTTGAGACAAATGGCAGTATTCATCC
ACAATTTTAAAAGAAAAGGGGGGATTGGGGGGTACAGTGCAGGGGAAAGAATAGTAGACATAATAGCAAC
AGACATACAAACTAAAGAATTACAAAAACAAATTACAAAAATTCAAAATTTTCGGGTTTATTACAGGGAC
AGCAGAGATCCACTTTGGCGCCGGCTCGAGGCCTGCAGGTGCAAAGATGGATAAAGTTTTAAACAGAGAG
GAATCTTTGCAGCTAATGGACCTTCTAGGTCTTGAAAGGAGTGGGAATTGGCTCCGGTGCCCGTCAGTGG
GCAGAGCGCACATCGCCCACAGTCCCCGAGAAGTTGGGGGGAGGGGTCGGCAATTGAACCGGTGCCTAGA
GAAGGTGGCGCGGGGTAAACTGGGAAAGTGATGTCGTGTACTGGCTCCGCCTTTTTCCCGAGGGTGGGGG
AGAACCGTATATAAGTGCAGTAGTCGCCGTGAACGTTCTTTTTCGCAACGGGTTTGCCGCCAGAACACAG
GTAAGTGCCGTGTGTGGTTCCCGCGGGCCTGGCCTCTTTACGGGTTATGGCCCTTGCGTGCCTTGAATTA
CTTCCACCTGGCTGCAGTACGTGATTCTTGATCCCGAGCTTCGGGTTGGAAGTGGGTGGGAGAGTTCGAG
GCCTTGCGCTTAAGGAGCCCCTTCGCCTCGTGCTTGAGTTGAGGCCTGGCCTGGGCGCTGGGGCCGCCGC
GTGCGAATCTGGTGGCACCTTCGCGCCTGTCTCGCTGCTTTCGATAAGTCTCTAGCCATTTAAAATTTTT
GATGACCTGCTGCGACGCTTTTTTTCTGGCAAGATAGTCTTGTAAATGCGGGCCAAGATCTGCACACTGG
TATTTCGGTTTTTGGGGCCGCGGGCGGCGACGGGGCCCGTGCGTCCCAGCGCACATGTTCGGCGAGGCGG
GGCCTGCGAGCGCGGCCACCGAGAATCGGACGGGGGTAGTCTCAAGCTGGCCGGCCTGCTCTGGTGCCTG
GCCTCGCGCCGCCGTGTATCGCCCCGCCCTGGGCGGCAAGGCTGGCCCGGTCGGCACCAGTTGCGTGAGC
GGAAAGATGGCCGCTTCCCGGCCCTGCTGCAGGGAGCTCAAAATGGAGGACGCGGCGCTCGGGAGAGCGG
GCGGGTGAGTCACCCACACAAAGGAAAAGGGCCTTTCCGTCCTCAGCCGTCGCTTCATGTGACTCCACGG
AGTACCGGGCGCCGTCCAGGCACCTCGATTAGTTCTCGAGCTTTTGGAGTACGTCGTCTTTAGGTTGGGG
GGAGGGGTTTTATGCGATGGAGTTTCCCCACACTGAGTGGGTGGAGACTGAAGTTAGGCCAGCTTGGCAC
TTGATGTAATTCTCCTTGGAATTTGCCCTTTTTGAGTTTGGATCTTGGTTCATTCTCAAGCCTCAGACAG
TGGTTCAAAGTTTTTTTCTTCCATTTCAGGTGTCGTGAGGCTAGCACCGCCACCATGGACGATCAATCCA
GGATGCTGCAGACTCTGGCCGGGGTGAACCTGGCTGGCCACTCGGTGCAGGGGGGCATGGCCCTGCCGCC
TCCCCCGCACGGCCACGAAGGGGCGGACGGCGACGGCAGGAAGCAGGACATCGGCGACATCCTCCACCAG
ATCATGACCATCACCGACCAGAGCTTGGACGAGGCGCAAGCAAAGAAACATGCCCTGAACTGTCACAGAA
TGAAACCAGCGCTCTTCAGCGTCCTGTGTGAGATCAAAGAGAAAACAGGTCTCAGCATCAGAGGAGCCCA
GGAGGAGGACCCTCCCGATCCCCAGCTAATGAGACTGGACAATATGCTTTTGGCAGAAGGGGTTTCAGGT
CCTGAGAAAGGTGGGGGATCGGCGGCAGCAGCTGCAGCCGCGGCAGCCTCTGGAGGTTCTTCAGATAACT
CTATTGAACACTCAGATTACAGAGCCAAATTGACCCAGATCAGACAAATCTATCACACAGAACTGGAGAA
ATATGAACAGGCATGTAATGAATTTACTACACATGTGATGAACCTTCTCCGAGAACAGAGTAGAACACGT
CCCATTTCTCCAAAAGAGATTGAAAGAATGGTGGGCATCATCCATCGAAAATTTAGTTCCATTCAGATGC
AGCTCAAACAAAGCACTTGTGAAGCAGTTATGATTTTAAGATCAAGGTTCCTTGATGCCAGACGGAAAAG
GCGTAACTTCAGTAAACAGGCCACAGAAATCTTGAATGAATATTTTTACTCACACCTCAGCAACCCCTAC
CCCAGTGAAGAAGCCAAAGAGGAGCTGGCCAAGAAATGCAGCATCACAGTGTCACAGGTATCCAATTGGT
TTGGCAACAAACGAATCAGGTACAAGAAGAACATTGGCAAGTTTCAGGAAGAAGCCAACCTCTATGCTGC
AAAGACGGCCGTGACAGCTGCACACGCAGTAGCAGCAGCTGTGCAGAACAACCAGACCAATTCGCCCACC
ACACCAAATTCCGGTTCTTCTGGTTCTTTTAACCTCCCAAATTCTGGGGACATGTTCATGAACATGCAGA
GTCTGAATGGGGATTCTTACCAAGGGTCCCAAGTCGGAGCCAATGTGCAATCACAGGTGGATACCCTCCG
TCATGTTATCAATCAGACGGGAGGCTACAGTGATGGCCTTGGAGGAAATTCACTGTACAGTCCACATAAT
TTAAATGCTAATGGAGGCTGGCAGGACGCAACAACTCCATCTTCTGTGACTTCTCCTACAGAAGGCCCAG
GAAGTGTGCACTCGGATACCTCTAACTAGTAATGAACTAGTCCGTAACTTGAAAGTATTTCGATTTCTTG
GCTTTATATATCTTGTGGAAAGGACGATAAGCACGTCGCAACAGCATTCAGACGCGTTAAGTCGACAATC
AACCTCTGGATTACAAAATTTGTGAAAGATTGACTGGTATTCTTAACTATGTTGCTCCTTTTACGCTATG
TGGATACGCTGCTTTAATGCCTTTGTATCATGCTATTGCTTCCCGTATGGCTTTCATTTTCTCCTCCTTG
TATAAATCCTGGTTGCTGTCTCTTTATGAGGAGTTGTGGCCCGTTGTCAGGCAACGTGGCGTGGTGTGCA
CTGTGTTTGCTGACGCAACCCCCACTGGTTGGGGCATTGCCACCACCTGTCAGCTCCTTTCCGGGACTTT
CGCTTTCCCCCTCCCTATTGCCACGGCGGAACTCATCGCCGCCTGCCTTGCCCGCTGCTGGACAGGGGCT
CGGCTGTTGGGCACTGACAATTCCGTGGTGTTGTCGGGGAAATCATCGTCCTTTCCTTGGCTGCTCGCCT
GTGTTGCCACCTGGATTCTGCGCGGGACGTCCTTCTGCTACGTCCCTTCGGCCCTCAATCCAGCGGACCT
TCCTTCCCGCGGCCTGCTGCCGGCTCTGCGGCCTCTTCCGCGTCTTCGCCTTCGCCCTCAGACGAGTCGG
ATCTCCCTTTGGGCCGCCTCCCCGCGTCGACTTTAAGACCAATGACTTACAAGGCAGCTGTAGATCTTAG
CCACTTTTTAAAAGAAAAGGGGGGACTGGAAGGGCTAATTCACTCCCAACGAAGACAAGATCTGCTTTTT
GCTTGTACTGGGTCTCTCTGGTTAGACCAGATCTGAGCCTGGGAGCTCTCTGGCTAACTAGGGAACCCAC
TGCTTAAGCCTCAATAAAGCTTGCCTTGAGTGCTTCAAGTAGTGTGTGCCCGTCTGTTGTGTGACTCTGG
TAACTAGAGATCCCTCAGACCCTTTTAGTCAGTGTGGAAAATCTCTAGCAGTACGTATAGTAGTTCATGT
CATCTTATTATTCAGTATTTATAACTTGCAAAGAAATGAATATCAGAGAGTGAGAGGAACTTGTTTATTG
CAGCTTATAATGGTTACAAATAAAGCAATAGCATCACAAATTTCACAAATAAAGCATTTTTTTCACTGCA
TTCTAGTTGTGGTTTGTCCAAACTCATCAATGTATCTTATCATGTCTGGCTCTAGCTATCCCGCCCCTAA
CTCCGCCCATCCCGCCCCTAACTCCGCCCAGTTCCGCCCATTCTCCGCCCCATGGCTGACTAATTTTTTT
TATTTATGCAGAGGCCGAGGCCGCCTCGGCCTCTGAGCTATTCCAGAAGTAGTGAGGAGGCTTTTTTGGA
GGCCTAGGGACGTACCCAATTCGCCCTATAGTGAGTCGTATTACGCGCGCTCACTGGCCGTCGTTTTACA
ACGTCGTGACTGGGAAAACCCTGGCGTTACCCAACTTAATCGCCTTGCAGCACATCCCCCTTTCGCCAGC
TGGCGTAATAGCGAAGAGGCCCGCACCGATCGCCCTTCCCAACAGTTGCGCAGCCTGAATGGCGAATGGG
[124 nt withheld, positions 7001-7124]
C
[91 nt withheld, positions 7126-7216]
A
[49 nt withheld, positions 7218-7266]
CCTTTGACGTTGGAGTCCACGTTCTTT
[37 nt withheld, positions 7294-7330]
ACCCTATCTCGGTCTATTCTTTTGATTTATAAGGGATTTTGCCGATTTCGGCCTATTGGTTAAAAAATGA
GCTGATTTAACAAAAATTTAACGCGAATTTTAACAAAATATTAACGCTTACAATTTAGGTGGCACTTTTC
GGGGAAATGTGCGCGGAACCCCTATTTGTTTATTTTTCTAAATACATTCAAATATGTATCCGCTCATGAG
ACAATAACCCTGATAAATGCTTCAATAATATTGAAAAAGGAAGAGTATGAGTATTCAACATTTCCGTGTC
GCCCTTATTCCCTTTTTTGCGGCATTTTGCCTTCCTGTTTTTGCTCACCCAGAAACGCTGGTGAAAGTAA
AAGATGCTGAAGATCAGTTGGGTGCACGAGTGGGTTACATCGAACTGGATCTCAACAGCGGTAAGATCCT
TGAGAGTTTTCGCCCCGAAGAACGTTTTCCAATGATGAGCACTTTTAAAGTTCTGCTATGTGGCGCGGTA
TTATCCCGTATTGACGCCGGGCAAGAGCAACTCGGTCGCCGCATACACTATTCTCAGAATGACTTGGTTG
AGTACTCACCAGTCACAGAAAAGCATCTTACGGATGGCATGACAGTAAGAGAATTATGCAGTGCTGCCAT
AACCATGAGTGATAACACTGCGGCCAACTTACTTCTGACAACGATCGGAGGACCGAAGGAGCTAACCGCT
TTTTTGCACAACATGGGGGATCATGTAACTCGCCTTGATCGTTGGGAACCGGAGCTGAATGAAGCCATAC
CAAACGACGAGCGTGACACCACGATGCCTGTAGCAATGGCAACAACGTTGCGCAAACTATTAACTGGCGA
ACTACTTACTCTAGCTTCCCGGCAACAATTAATAGACTGGATGGAGGCGGATAAAGTTGCAGGACCACTT
CTGCGCTCGGCCCTTCCGGCTGGCTGGTTTATTGCTGATAAATCTGGAGCCGGTGAGCGTGGGTCTCGCG
GTATCATTGCAGCACTGGGGCCAGATGGTAAGCCCTCCCGTATCGTAGTTATCTACACGACGGGGAGTCA
GGCAACTATGGATGAACGAAATAGACAGATCGCTGAGATAGGTGCCTCACTGATTAAGCATTGGTAACTG
TCAGACCAAGTTTACTCATATATACTTTAGATTGATTTAAAACTTCATTTTTAATTTAAAAGGATCTAGG
TGAAGATCCTTTTTGATAATCTCATGACCAAAATCCCTTAACGTGAGTTTTCGTTCCACTGAGCGTCAGA
CCCCGTAGAAAAGATCAAAGGATCTTCTTGAGATCCTTTTTTTCTGCGCGTAATCTGCTGCTTGCAAACA
AAAAAACCACCGCTACCAGCGGTGGTTTGTTTGCCGGATCAAGAGCTACCAACTCTTTTTCCGAAGGTAA
CTGGCTTCAGCAGAGCGCAGATACCAAATACTGTTCTTCTAGTGTAGCCGTAGTTAGGCCACCACTTCAA
GAACTCTGTAGCACCGCCTACATACCTCGCTCTGCTAATCCTGTTACCAGTGGCTGCTGCCAGTGGCGAT
AAGTCGTGTCTTACCGGGTTGGACTCAAGACGATAGTTACCGGATAAGGCGCAGCGGTCGGGCTGAACGG
GGGGTTCGTGCACACAGCCCAGCTTGGAGCGAACGACCTACACCGAACTGAGATACCTACAGCGTGAGCT
ATGAGAAAGCGCCACGCTTCCCGAAGGGAGAAAGGCGGACAGGTATCCGGTAAGCGGCAGGGTCGGAACA
GGAGAGCGCACGAGGGAGCTTCCAGGGGGAAACGCCTGGTATCTTTATAGTCCTGTCGGGTTTCGCCACC
TCTGACTTGAGCGTCGATTTTTGTGATGCTCGTCAGGGGGGCGGAGCCTATGGAAAAACGCCAGCAACGC
GGCCTTTTTACGGTTCCTGGCCTTTTGCTGGCCTTTTGCTCACATGTTCTTTCCTGCGTTATCCCCTGAT
TCTGTGGATAACCGTATTACCGCCTTTGAGTGAGCTGATACCGCTCGCCGCAGCCGAACGACCGAGCGCA
GCGAGTCAGTGAGCGAGGAAGCGGAAGAGCGCCCAATACGCAAACCGCCTCTCCCCGCGCGTTGGCCGAT
TCATTAATGCAGCTGGCACGACAGGTTTCCCGACTGGAAAGCGGGCAGTGAGCGCAACGCAATTAATGTG
AGTTAGCTCACTCATTAGGCACCCCAGGCTTTACACTTTATGCTTCCGGCTCGTATGTTGTGTGGAATTG
TGAGCGGATAACAATTTCACACAGGAAACAGCTATGACCATGATTACGCCAAGCGCGCAATTAACCCTCA
CTAAAGGGAACAAAAGCTGGAGCTGCAAGC
