>Addgene plasmid #142262 | TFORF0424 | depositor partial sequence | sequence record 278924 | Insert
ACCGCCACCATGGACGATCAATCCAGGATGCTGCAGACTCTGGCCGGGGTGAACCTGGCTGGCCACTCGG
TGCAGGGGGGCATGGCCCTGCCGCCTCCCCCGCACGGCCACGAAGGGGCGGACGGCGACGGCAGGAAGCA
GGACATCGGCGACATCCTCCACCAGATCATGACCATCACCGACCAGAGCTTGGACGAGGCGCAAGCAAAG
AAACATGCCCTGAACTGTCACAGAATGAAACCAGCGCTCTTCAGCGTCCTGTGTGAGATCAAAGAGAAAA
CAGGTCTCAGCATCAGAGGAGCCCAGGAGGAGGACCCTCCCGATCCCCAGCTAATGAGACTGGACAATAT
GCTTTTGGCAGAAGGGGTTTCAGGTCCTGAGAAAGGTGGGGGATCGGCGGCAGCAGCTGCAGCCGCGGCA
GCCTCTGGAGGTTCTTCAGATAACTCTATTGAACACTCAGATTACAGAGCCAAATTGACCCAGATCAGAC
AAATCTATCACACAGAACTGGAGAAATATGAACAGGCATGTAATGAATTTACTACACATGTGATGAACCT
TCTCCGAGAACAGAGTAGAACACGTCCCATTTCTCCAAAAGAGATTGAAAGAATGGTGGGCATCATCCAT
CGAAAATTTAGTTCCATTCAGATGCAGCTCAAACAAAGCACTTGTGAAGCAGTTATGATTTTAAGATCAA
GGTTCCTTGATGCCAGACGGAAAAGGCGTAACTTCAGTAAACAGGCCACAGAAATCTTGAATGAATATTT
TTACTCACACCTCAGCAACCCCTACCCCAGTGAAGAAGCCAAAGAGGAGCTGGCCAAGAAATGCAGCATC
ACAGTGTCACAGGTATCCAATTGGTTTGGCAACAAACGAATCAGGTACAAGAAGAACATTGGCAAGTTTC
AGGAAGAAGCCAACCTCTATGCTGCAAAGACGGCCGTGACAGCTGCACACGCAGTAGCAGCAGCTGTGCA
GAACAACCAGACCAATTCGCCCACCACACCAAATTCCGGTTCTTCTGGTTCTTTTAACCTCCCAAATTCT
GGGGACATGTTCATGAACATGCAGAGTCTGAATGGGGATTCTTACCAAGGGTCCCAAGTCGGAGCCAATG
TGCAATCACAGGTGGATACCCTCCGTCATGTTATCAATCAGACGGGAGGCTACAGTGATGGCCTTGGAGG
AAATTCACTGTACAGTCCACATAATTTAAATGCTAATGGAGGCTGGCAGGACGCAACAACTCCATCTTCT
GTGACTTCTCCTACAGAAGGCCCAGGAAGTGTGCACTCGGATACCTCTAACTAGTAATGAACTAGTCCGT
AACTTGAAAGTATTTCGATTTCTTGGCTTTATATATCTTGTGGAAAGGACGATAAGCACGTCGCAACAGC
ATTCAG
