>Addgene plasmid #142262 | TFORF0424 | depositor partial sequence | sequence record 278925 | Barcode
TAAGCACGTCGCAACAGCATTCAG
